Addgene plasmid #159849: pCFJ2440 - [1-2] ENTR - Fluor - ce-GFP(PATCs(900bp), no_atg, no stop)
Purpose: Three-fragment Gateway compatible flourophore for expression in C. elegans
Depositing lab: Christian Froekjaer-Jensen. Depositing organization: King Abdullah University of Science and Technology (KAUST). Publication: Engineering rules that minimize germline silencing of transgenes in simple extrachromosomal arrays in C. elegans. Aljohani MD, El Mouridi S, Priyadarshini M, Vargas-Velazquez AM, Frokjaer-Jensen C. Nat Commun. 2020 Dec 9;11(1):6300. doi: 10.1038/s41467-020-19898-0. PubMed 33298957.
Backbone
  Vector backbone: pDONR221
  Vector type: Worm Expression
Growth in bacteria
  Bacterial resistance: Kanamycin, 50 μg/mL
  Growth temperature: 37°C
  Growth strain: DH5alpha
  Copy number: High Copy
Gene/Insert
  Gene/Insert name: [1-2] ENTR - Fluor - ce-GFP(PATCs(900bp), no_atg, no stop)
  Species: C. elegans (nematode)
  Mutation: Not applicable
  Cloning method: Gateway Cloning
Terms and licenses: Academic/Nonprofit Terms; Industry Terms: Not Available to Industry
Depositor comments: See www.wormbuilder.org for more information.
How to cite: pCFJ2440 - [1-2] ENTR - Fluor - ce-GFP(PATCs(900bp), no_atg, no stop) was a gift from Christian Froekjaer-Jensen (Addgene plasmid # 159849 ; http://n2t.net/addgene:159849 ; RRID:Addgene_159849)
