[The description below was written by a language model from this plasmid's Addgene catalogue record and pLannotate feature annotations shown in this document.]
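Description:
pCFJ2440 is a Gateway entry clone built in the pDONR221 backbone, designed as the middle ("[1-2]") module for three-fragment Gateway assembly of C. elegans expression transgenes. It is propagated in E. coli as a high-copy plasmid through a ColE1/pUC-type origin and selected with kanamycin via the KanR (aminoglycoside phosphotransferase) gene. The backbone also carries rrnB T1 and T2 terminators, which insulate the cloning region from read-through transcription, and a T7 promoter beside attL2. Short lacI and lacZα matches are annotated only as fragments.

The payload lies between attL1 and attL2, the sites recombined by LR Clonase to transfer the insert into a destination vector together with flanking entry clones. The insert is a worm-adapted GFP ("ce-GFP") supplied without a start codon and without a stop codon, so it is meant to be joined in frame to sequences provided by the neighbouring modules rather than expressed alone. The entry clone contains no worm promoter or 3' UTR of its own. In the feature table the GFP coding sequence appears as four separate fragments spread over roughly 3.5 kb, which is consistent with exons interrupted by large introns. The name indicates that these carry PATCs (periodic An/Tn clusters) of about 900 bp, although the annotation does not label the introns themselves. The two very short "LEU2 promoter" hits fall within these intervening regions and are probably spurious matches to AT-rich sequence. The associated work concerns design rules that reduce germline silencing of transgenes in simple extrachromosomal arrays, so this fluorophore module is intended for building reporters or fusions that remain expressed in the C. elegans germline.
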