Features (pLannotate 1.2.2; 15 found; start..end, strand, type, name):
     33..132     +  protein_bind   attL1: mutant version of attL; recombination site for the Gateway® LR reaction LR Clonase™
    227..445     +  CDS            (3-F)Tyr-EGFP (fragment): (3-F)Tyr-EGFP is a basic (constitutively fluorescent) green fluorescent protein published in 2004, derived from Aequorea victoria.
   1058..1078    +  promoter       LEU2 promoter (fragment): S. cerevisiae LEU2
   1266..1286    +  promoter       LEU2 promoter (fragment): S. cerevisiae LEU2
   1346..1450    +  CDS            (3-F)Tyr-EGFP (fragment): (3-F)Tyr-EGFP is a basic (constitutively fluorescent) green fluorescent protein published in 2004, derived from Aequorea victoria.
   2409..2603    +  CDS            (3-F)Tyr-EGFP (fragment): (3-F)Tyr-EGFP is a basic (constitutively fluorescent) green fluorescent protein published in 2004, derived from Aequorea victoria.
   3494..3760    +  CDS            usGFP (fragment): usGFP is a basic (constitutively fluorescent) green fluorescent protein published in 2014, derived from Aequorea victoria.
   3807..3906    -  protein_bind   attL2: mutant version of attL; recombination site for the Gateway® LR reaction LR Clonase™
   3924..3942    -  promoter       T7 promoter: promoter for bacteriophage T7 RNA polymerase
   4076..4885    +  CDS            KanR: aminoglycoside phosphotransferase; aph(3')-Ia; confers resistance to kanamycin in bacteria or G418 (Geneticin®) in eukaryotes
   5032..5620    +  rep_origin     ori: high-copy-number ColE1/pMB1/pBR322/pUC origin of replication
   5803..5895    +  CDS            lacI (fragment): lac repressor; lacI; The lac repressor binds to the lac operator to inhibit transcription in E. coli. This inhibition can be relieved by adding lactose or isopropyl-β-D-thiogalactopyranoside (IPTG).
   5950..5977    -  terminator     rrnB T2 terminator: transcription terminator T2 from the E. coli rrnB gene
   6109..6152    +  terminator     rrnB T1 terminator: Escherichia coli rrnB; transcription terminator T1 from the E. coli rrnB gene
   6199..17      -  CDS            lacZα (fragment) (across the origin): LacZα fragment of β-galactosidase; lacZ fragment
>Addgene plasmid #159849 | pCFJ2440 - [1-2] ENTR - Fluor - ce-GFP(PATCs(900bp), no_atg, no stop) | addgene full sequence | sequence record 318007 | Addgene NGS Result
GTAAAACGACGGCCAGTCTTAAGCTCGGGCCCCAAATAATGATTTTATTTTGACTGATAGTGACCTGTTC
GTTGCAACAAATTGATAAGCAATGCTTTCTTATAATGCCAACTTTGTACAAAAAAGCAGGCTCGGCCGGC
AGTACTAGCGGTGGCAGTGGAGGTACCGGCGGAAGCAGTTCCAAGGTAACACTTAGTTTTTGTTGCTCTG
TTTAAAAATTAATTTTAAGGGAGAGGAGCTGTTCACCGGAGTCGTCCCAATCCTCGTCGAGCTCGACGGG
GACGTCAACGGACACAAGTTCTCCGTGTCCGGAGAGGGAGAGGGAGATGCCACCTACGGAAAGCTCACCC
TCAAGTTCATCTGCACCACCGGAAAGCTCCCAGTCCCATGGCCAACCCTCGTCACCACCTTCTGCTACGG
AGTCCAATGCTTCTCCCGTTACCCAGGTAAGTTTTCTGTTTTATTTACTTGTTTTGAGAATTGGGATTTT
TAGCTGAAAAATTGGATTTTAAGATGAAAAATTGAAATTTTCAACTAAAAATTTCAATTTTTAGCTGAAA
AGTTAAATTTTTAGCTAAAGAGTGGGATTTTTAGTTGAAAAATCGAGATTTCTAGCTAAAAAGTATGATT
TTTAGCTGAAAGATTGGAATTTTAAGCAGAAAAAATTGTATTTTTAGCTGATAAATCAAATTTTAAGCGG
AAAAATTTGAATTTTTAGCTAAAAAATTCCATTTTCAACTAAAAATCGTGATTTTTAGCTTTAAAAATTG
GATTTTTAGCTGAAAAATCGGATTTTTAGCTGAAAATTGAAATTTTTTAGTTAAAAAGTGAGATTTTTTA
ACAGAAAAGTGAGATTTTTAGTTAAAAAATAATATTTTTAGCTAAAAAATACAATTTTCAACTAAAGATC
GTGATTTTTAGCTTTAAAAATTGGATTTTTAGCTAAAAAATCGGATTTTTAGCTGAAAATTGAAATTTTT
TAGTTAAAAAGTGGGATTTTAAGATGAAAAGTGAGATTTTTTAGCTGAAAAGTGAGATTTTCAGCTAAAA
AATACAATTTTCAACTGAAAAATTGGGATTTTTAGCTTTAAAAATTGGATTTTCAGCTTTAAAAATTGGA
TTTTTAGCTGAAAAGTGAGATTTTTAGTTGAAAAATTGAAATGTTTAGCTGAAAAATTGGAATTTTTAAG
TAAAAAAGTGGGATTTTAAGATGAAAAGTGAGATGTTTTTAGCTGAAAAGTGAGATTTTTAGCTAAAAAA
TACAATTTTCAACTGAAAAATTGGGATTTTTAGCTCAAAAGTGGGACGAAAGACGAAAAAAAAAATCGAT
TTTTTACCAAAAATTAGATTTTCAGACCACATGAAGCGTCACGACTTCTTCAAGTCCGCCATGCCAGAGG
GATACGTCCAAGAGCGTACCATCTTCTTCAAGGACGACGGAAACTACAAGGTAAGTTATGTACGCGATTT
CTCGGCGAAAAAATGGACTTTTTTGCTCAAAAACTGAATTTTTCAGCTTTTTTTGCACTGAAAATGCTGA
AAATTGGTTTTTTTGCTGAAAATTCACCGAAAAAAGCTGAAAATATTGCAGAAATCGACGAAAAATGCCT
TTTTTGCTGAAATTTCAGCCAGAAAATTGTTCAGAATCGCAATTTCCTGCCAAAATCGACGTTTTTCGGC
GAAAATTGGTAGATTTTGAACCGAAAATTGTGAAAAATGGACTTTTTTGCTCAAAAACAGACTTTTTGAG
CTTTTTTCACACTGAAAATGGTGGAAAATTGGATTTTCCAGCAGAAAATTCGGAAATTTTCAATTTTTGG
CGGAAATTTGACGAAAAATATATGAAAAACACCGATTTTTGTCTGAAAAAGTTCAAAAGCCGAAAAATTG
GCCAAAAATCTCCAAAATCGGACTTTTCTGGCGTTTTTCGTGGAAAAATTGAAATTTTTTTGAAAAATTG
AGCAAAAATCGCCGAAAAACCGCTAAAAAAACTGCCGAAATTGGCAATTTTGAGCTTAAAAAAACTTGAA
AAATGCTCAAAATTACCCAATTTTCACCGGAAATTGAGCTAAAATCGTCGAAAAAGACTGAATTTTCAAT
TTTTAGCTGAAAATCTGCCTATTTTCGGCTAAAATTGCTTTAAAAACATTAAAATTCAAATTTTTTGGCT
AAAAATACTCAGATTGCCCTTTTTTTTCTCCAAAAATGACAAAAAAAAAATCAATCAGAAAAATGCGATT
TTTTTTACAAAAATTGGCTTCAAAACGTCTAAATTCTCCCTAATTTTTGCTGCTGAAAATTGTGCAAAAA
TCACCGAAAAATGACGATTTTAGGCTGAAAATCTTCAAAAAAAGCTCAAAATTCCCCACTTTTCACCGGA
AAAAGACGAAAAAAGCTCCAAATTTATCGATTAACATTTTCAGACCCGTGCCGAGGTCAAGTTCGAGGGA
GACACCCTCGTCAACCGTATCGAGCTCAAGGGAATCGACTTCAAGGAGGACGGTAACATCCTGGGACACA
AGCTGGAGTACAACTACAACTCCCACAACGTCTACATCATGGCCGACAAGCAAAAGAACGGAATCAAGGT
CAACTTCAAGGTAAGTTCTTTTTTTTGCTCGTTTTTGAGTGAAAAATTGATGGAATTCACAAAAAATGGC
CAAAGAATCCTCAAAATTGGCCGAAAATTCTGAAAAATGACCTAAAAATCACCGAAAAACGGCCAAAAAT
TATCTGAAAATCGCCGAAAATCTCAAATTTTGAGGAAATTCCCGCTAAAAATTAATAAAAATCACCGAAA
AAAGGCCAAAAATTACCTAATAAAGGCCGAAAATCGCCTAAAAAGGCCAAAAATTCTGAAAAATGGCCAA
ATTTCAATTTTTCACACACAAAAAATCCCTGAATTTTCTATTTTTACTCGAAAAACTGTGGATTTACGGG
GGTAAAAATTCAGTTTTTAGTGCTATTTCACAAGAAAAACACAGCATTTTCGACAAAAACTCCGATTTTT
AAGCCAAAAATTTGAGGTTTTTAGTTTTTTACGTGAAAACCTGAACTTTTTGCCAAAAAAACACTTTTTT
TTAGACTAAAAATCAATTTTCGATCAAAAATCACTAATTTTGCCTGAAAAAATATAGATTTTTCCACTTT
TTCACTGAAAAAAAACTGGATTTTCACTAGAAAATCAAGTTGTTTTTAGACCAAAAATTTTATTTTTCCG
CTGAAAATTATCGTTTTTCAGTCAATTTTCAGCTAAAAATCCCTGAAATTCTGGATTTTCAGCCAAAAAA
CTCGAAATTTTCCAAAAAAACCCCGTTTAAAAATGAGTTTAGACTGAAAATTCCGATTTTTGAGCCAAAA
ATTTGATTTTTAATCGAAAAAAATTGGATTTTCAACCAAAAAATCAGTTTTTCAGTGATTTTTAGAGTAA
AAATCACTGATTTTAACACAAAATTCCAGTTTTTCGTGATTTTTCACTAGAAAATCCCGATTTTTCCCCA
AAAAATCCATTTTTCCGACTAAAAATCCCCAAAGTAATTTTCAGATCCGTCACAACATCGAGGACGGATC
GGTCCAACTCGCCGACCACTACCAACAAAACACCCCAATCGGTGACGGACCAGTCCTCCTCCCAGACAAC
CACTACCTCTCCACCCAATCCGCCCTCTCCAAGGACCCAAACGAGAAGCGTGACCACATGGTCCTCCTCG
AGTTCGTCACCGCCGCCGGAATCACCCACGGAATGGACGAGCTCTACAAGGGTGGCACAGGAGGAACGGG
CGGTAGTGGAGGCACTGGTGCCGGCAACCCAGCTTTCTTGTACAAAGTTGGCATTATAAGAAAGCATTGC
TTATCAATTTGTTGCAACGAACAGGTCACTATCAGTCAAAATAAAATCATTATTTGCCATCCAGCTGATA
TCCCCTATAGTGAGTCGTATTACATGGTCATAGCTGTTTCCTGGCAGCTCTGGCCCGTGTCTCAAAATCT
CTGATGTTACATTGCACAAGATAAAAATATATCATCATGAACAATAAAACTGTCTGCTTACATAAACAGT
AATACAAGGGGTGTTATGAGCCATATTCAACGGGAAACGTCGAGGCCGCGATTAAATTCCAACATGGATG
CTGATTTATATGGGTATAAATGGGCTCGCGATAATGTCGGGCAATCAGGTGCGACAATCTATCGCTTGTA
TGGGAAGCCCGATGCGCCAGAGTTGTTTCTGAAACATGGCAAAGGTAGCGTTGCCAATGATGTTACAGAT
GAGATGGTCAGACTAAACTGGCTGACGGAATTTATGCCTCTTCCGACCATCAAGCATTTTATCCGTACTC
CTGATGATGCATGGTTACTCACCACTGCGATCCCCGGAAAAACAGCATTCCAGGTATTAGAAGAATATCC
TGATTCAGGTGAAAATATTGTTGATGCGCTGGCAGTGTTCCTGCGCCGGTTGCATTCGATTCCTGTTTGT
AATTGTCCTTTTAACAGCGATCGCGTATTTCGCCTCGCTCAGGCGCAATCACGAATGAATAACGGTTTGG
TTGATGCGAGTGATTTTGATGACGAGCGTAATGGCTGGCCTGTTGAACAAGTCTGGAAAGAAATGCATAA
ACTTTTGCCATTCTCACCGGATTCAGTCGTCACTCATGGTGATTTCTCACTTGATAACCTTATTTTTGAC
GAGGGGAAATTAATAGGTTGTATTGATGTTGGACGAGTCGGAATCGCAGACCGATACCAGGATCTTGCCA
TCCTATGGAACTGCCTCGGTGAGTTTTCTCCTTCATTACAGAAACGGCTTTTTCAAAAATATGGTATTGA
TAATCCTGATATGAATAAATTGCAGTTTCATTTGATGCTCGATGAGTTTTTCTAATCAGAATTGGTTAAT
TGGTTGTAACACTGGCAGAGCATTACGCTGACTTGACGGGACGGCGCAAGCTCATGACCAAAATCCCTTA
ACGTGAGTTACGCGTCGTTCCACTGAGCGTCAGACCCCGTAGAAAAGATCAAAGGATCTTCTTGAGATCC
TTTTTTTCTGCGCGTAATCTGCTGCTTGCAAACAAAAAAACCACCGCTACCAGCGGTGGTTTGTTTGCCG
GATCAAGAGCTACCAACTCTTTTTCCGAAGGTAACTGGCTTCAGCAGAGCGCAGATACCAAATACTGTTC
TTCTAGTGTAGCCGTAGTTAGGCCACCACTTCAAGAACTCTGTAGCACCGCCTACATACCTCGCTCTGCT
AATCCTGTTACCAGTGGCTGCTGCCAGTGGCGATAAGTCGTGTCTTACCGGGTTGGACTCAAGACGATAG
TTACCGGATAAGGCGCAGCGGTCGGGCTGAACGGGGGGTTCGTGCACACAGCCCAGCTTGGAGCGAACGA
CCTACACCGAACTGAGATACCTACAGCGTGAGCTATGAGAAAGCGCCACGCTTCCCGAAGGGAGAAAGGC
GGACAGGTATCCGGTAAGCGGCAGGGTCGGAACAGGAGAGCGCACGAGGGAGCTTCCAGGGGGAAACGCC
TGGTATCTTTATAGTCCTGTCGGGTTTCGCCACCTCTGACTTGAGCGTCGATTTTTGTGATGCTCGTCAG
GGGGGCGGAGCCTATGGAAAAACGCCAGCAACGCGGCCTTTTTACGGTTCCTGGCCTTTTGCTGGCCTTT
TGCTCACATGTTCTTTCCTGCGTTATCCCCTGATTCTGTGGATAACCGTATTACCGCCTTTGAGTGAGCT
GATACCGCTCGCCGCAGCCGAACGACCGAGCGCAGCGAGTCAGTGAGCGAGGAAGCGGAAGAGCGCCCAA
TACGCAAACCGCCTCTCCCCGCGCGTTGGCCGATTCATTAATGCAGCTGGCACGACAGGTTTCCCGACTG
GAAAGCGGGCAGTGAGCGCAACGCAATTAATACGCGTACCGCTAGCCAGGAAGAGTTTGTAGAAACGCAA
AAAGGCCATCCGTCAGGATGGCCTTCTGCTTAGTTTGATGCCTGGCAGTTTATGGCGGGCGTCCTGCCCG
CCACCCTCCGGGCCGTTGCTTCACAACGTTCAAATCCGCTCCCGGCGGATTTGTCCTACTCAGGAGAGCG
TTCACCGACAAACAACAGATAAAACGAAAGGCCCAGTCTTCCGACTGAGCCTTTCGTTTTATTTGATGCC
TGGCAGTTCCCTACTCTCGCGTTAACGCTAGCATGGATGTTTTCCCAGTCACGACGTT
